Addgene plasmid #72412: pJK378
Purpose: Produces Acetobacter aceti 1023 Est07
Depositing lab: T. J. Kappock. Depositing organization: Washington University in Saint Louis.
Backbone
  Vector backbone: pET23a
  Backbone size w/o insert (bp): 3666
  Total vector size (bp): 4581
  Vector type: Bacterial Expression
Growth in bacteria
  Bacterial resistance: Ampicillin, 100 μg/mL
  Growth temperature: 37°C
  Growth strain: DH5alpha
  Copy number: Unknown
Gene/Insert
  Gene/Insert name: 4-hydroxybenzoyl-CoA thioesterase (alt names: est07; AAC0868; AZ09_08505)
  Species: Acetobacter aceti 1023
  GenBank ID: KDE20333.1 WP_042787680.1
  Promoter: T7
  Cloning method: Restriction Enzyme; 5′ cloning site NdeI (not destroyed); 3′ cloning site EcoRI (not destroyed)
  Sequencing primers: 5′ T7 promoter; 3′ T7 terminator
Terms and licenses: Academic/Nonprofit Terms; Industry Terms: Not Available to Industry
How to cite: pJK378 was a gift from T. J. Kappock (Addgene plasmid # 72412 ; http://n2t.net/addgene:72412 ; RRID:Addgene_72412)
