[The description below was written by a language model from this plasmid's Addgene catalogue record and pLannotate feature annotations shown in this document.]
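Description:
pJK378 is a bacterial expression plasmid built on the pET23a backbone for producing Est07, a protein annotated as a 4-hydroxybenzoyl-CoA thioesterase (also listed as AAC0868 or AZ09_08505) from the acetic acid bacterium Acetobacter aceti strain 1023. The 4,581 bp plasmid is maintained in E. coli through a ColE1/pMB1-type origin, and the annotation also picks up the pBR322-derived bom region and a rop coding sequence, which normally moderates copy number; the catalogue entry lists copy number as unknown. Selection is by ampicillin through the bla β-lactamase gene and its own promoter. An f1 phage origin is also present, which in principle allows single-stranded DNA production with helper phage.

The est07 coding sequence was inserted between the NdeI and EcoRI sites, both of which remain intact. This places it downstream of the T7 promoter and the strong ribosome binding site from T7 gene 10, with the T7 terminator closing the transcription unit. Expression therefore depends on a host that supplies T7 RNA polymerase, while the cloning strain listed serves only for propagation. The insert itself is not annotated in the feature table but corresponds to the gap between the RBS and the downstream vector elements. A short histidine-tag fragment, consistent with the C-terminal His tag encoded by pET23a, lies after the insert region; the record does not state whether the insert retains its own stop codon, so it is unclear whether the expressed protein is tagged or native. The small "SET1" fragment and the predicted E. coli protein hit appear to be incidental matches to backbone sequence. The stated use is recombinant production of Est07.
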