Features (pLannotate 1.2.2; 12 found; start..end, strand, type, name):
     12..467     +  rep_origin     f1 ori (sequence partly withheld): f1 bacteriophage origin of replication; arrow indicates direction of (+) strand synthesis
    494..598     +  promoter       AmpR promoter: bla
    599..1459    +  CDS            AmpR: β-lactamase; bla; confers resistance to ampicillin, carbenicillin, and related antibiotics
   1630..2218    +  rep_origin     ori: high-copy-number ColE1/pMB1/pBR322/pUC origin of replication
   2404..2546    -  misc_feature   bom: basis of mobility region from pBR322
   2648..2839    -  CDS            rop: Rop protein, which maintains plasmids at low copy number; rop
   2856..3236    +  CDS            YPB1_ECOLX: Protein predicted: Swiss-Prot protein existence level 4. From Escherichia coli.
   3348..3366    +  promoter       T7 promoter: promoter for bacteriophage T7 RNA polymerase
   3398..3420    +  RBS            RBS: efficient ribosome binding site from bacteriophage T7 gene 10 (Olins and Rangwala, 1989)
   4425..4442    +  CDS            9xHis (fragment): 9xHis affinity tag
   4452..4501    +  CDS            SET1 (fragment): solubility-enhancement tag derived from T7 phage gene 10B
   4509..4556    +  terminator     T7 terminator: transcription terminator for bacteriophage T7 RNA polymerase
>Addgene plasmid #72412 | pJK378 | depositor full sequence | sequence record 135534 | pJK378 sequence 4581 bps
TGGCGAATGGG
[124 nt withheld, positions 12-135]
C
[91 nt withheld, positions 137-227]
A
[49 nt withheld, positions 229-277]
CCTTTGACGTTGGAGTCCACGTTCTTT
[37 nt withheld, positions 305-341]
ACCCTATCTCGGTCTATTCTTTTGATTTATAAGGGATTTTGCCGATTTCGGCCTATTGGTTAAAAAATGA
GCTGATTTAACAAAAATTTAACGCGAATTTTAACAAAATATTAACGTTTACAATTTCAGGTGGCACTTTT
CGGGGAAATGTGCGCGGAACCCCTATTTGTTTATTTTTCTAAATACATTCAAATATGTATCCGCTCATGA
GACAATAACCCTGATAAATGCTTCAATAATATTGAAAAAGGAAGAGTATGAGTATTCAACATTTCCGTGT
CGCCCTTATTCCCTTTTTTGCGGCATTTTGCCTTCCTGTTTTTGCTCACCCAGAAACGCTGGTGAAAGTA
AAAGATGCTGAAGATCAGTTGGGTGCACGAGTGGGTTACATCGAACTGGATCTCAACAGCGGTAAGATCC
TTGAGAGTTTTCGCCCCGAAGAACGTTTTCCAATGATGAGCACTTTTAAAGTTCTGCTATGTGGCGCGGT
ATTATCCCGTATTGACGCCGGGCAAGAGCAACTCGGTCGCCGCATACACTATTCTCAGAATGACTTGGTT
GAGTACTCACCAGTCACAGAAAAGCATCTTACGGATGGCATGACAGTAAGAGAATTATGCAGTGCTGCCA
TAACCATGAGTGATAACACTGCGGCCAACTTACTTCTGACAACGATCGGAGGACCGAAGGAGCTAACCGC
TTTTTTGCACAACATGGGGGATCATGTAACTCGCCTTGATCGTTGGGAACCGGAGCTGAATGAAGCCATA
CCAAACGACGAGCGTGACACCACGATGCCTGCAGCAATGGCAACAACGTTGCGCAAACTATTAACTGGCG
AACTACTTACTCTAGCTTCCCGGCAACAATTAATAGACTGGATGGAGGCGGATAAAGTTGCAGGACCACT
TCTGCGCTCGGCCCTTCCGGCTGGCTGGTTTATTGCTGATAAATCTGGAGCCGGTGAGCGTGGGTCTCGC
GGTATCATTGCAGCACTGGGGCCAGATGGTAAGCCCTCCCGTATCGTAGTTATCTACACGACGGGGAGTC
AGGCAACTATGGATGAACGAAATAGACAGATCGCTGAGATAGGTGCCTCACTGATTAAGCATTGGTAACT
GTCAGACCAAGTTTACTCATATATACTTTAGATTGATTTAAAACTTCATTTTTAATTTAAAAGGATCTAG
GTGAAGATCCTTTTTGATAATCTCATGACCAAAATCCCTTAACGTGAGTTTTCGTTCCACTGAGCGTCAG
ACCCCGTAGAAAAGATCAAAGGATCTTCTTGAGATCCTTTTTTTCTGCGCGTAATCTGCTGCTTGCAAAC
AAAAAAACCACCGCTACCAGCGGTGGTTTGTTTGCCGGATCAAGAGCTACCAACTCTTTTTCCGAAGGTA
ACTGGCTTCAGCAGAGCGCAGATACCAAATACTGTCCTTCTAGTGTAGCCGTAGTTAGGCCACCACTTCA
AGAACTCTGTAGCACCGCCTACATACCTCGCTCTGCTAATCCTGTTACCAGTGGCTGCTGCCAGTGGCGA
TAAGTCGTGTCTTACCGGGTTGGACTCAAGACGATAGTTACCGGATAAGGCGCAGCGGTCGGGCTGAACG
GGGGGTTCGTGCACACAGCCCAGCTTGGAGCGAACGACCTACACCGAACTGAGATACCTACAGCGTGAGC
TATGAGAAAGCGCCACGCTTCCCGAAGGGAGAAAGGCGGACAGGTATCCGGTAAGCGGCAGGGTCGGAAC
AGGAGAGCGCACGAGGGAGCTTCCAGGGGGAAACGCCTGGTATCTTTATAGTCCTGTCGGGTTTCGCCAC
CTCTGACTTGAGCGTCGATTTTTGTGATGCTCGTCAGGGGGGCGGAGCCTATGGAAAAACGCCAGCAACG
CGGCCTTTTTACGGTTCCTGGCCTTTTGCTGGCCTTTTGCTCACATGTTCTTTCCTGCGTTATCCCCTGA
TTCTGTGGATAACCGTATTACCGCCTTTGAGTGAGCTGATACCGCTCGCCGCAGCCGAACGACCGAGCGC
AGCGAGTCAGTGAGCGAGGAAGCGGAAGAGCGCCTGATGCGGTATTTTCTCCTTACGCATCTGTGCGGTA
TTTCACACCGCATATATGGTGCACTCTCAGTACAATCTGCTCTGATGCCGCATAGTTAAGCCAGTATACA
CTCCGCTATCGCTACGTGACTGGGTCATGGCTGCGCCCCGACACCCGCCAACACCCGCTGACGCGCCCTG
ACGGGCTTGTCTGCTCCCGGCATCCGCTTACAGACAAGCTGTGACCGTCTCCGGGAGCTGCATGTGTCAG
AGGTTTTCACCGTCATCACCGAAACGCGCGAGGCAGCTGCGGTAAAGCTCATCAGCGTGGTCGTGAAGCG
ATTCACAGATGTCTGCCTGTTCATCCGCGTCCAGCTCGTTGAGTTTCTCCAGAAGCGTTAATGTCTGGCT
TCTGATAAAGCGGGCCATGTTAAGGGCGGTTTTTTCCTGTTTGGTCACTGATGCCTCCGTGTAAGGGGGA
TTTCTGTTCATGGGGGTAATGATACCGATGAAACGAGAGAGGATGCTCACGATACGGGTTACTGATGATG
AACATGCCCGGTTACTGGAACGTTGTGAGGGTAAACAACTGGCGGTATGGATGCGGCGGGACCAGAGAAA
AATCACTCAGGGTCAATGCCAGCGCTTCGTTAATACAGATGTAGGTGTTCCACAGGGTAGCCAGCAGCAT
CCTGCGATGCAGATCCGGAACATAATGGTGCAGGGCGCTGACTTCCGCGTTTCCAGACTTTACGAAACAC
GGAAACCGAAGACCATTCATGTTGTTGCTCAGGTCGCAGACGTTTTGCAGCAGCAGTCGCTTCACGTTCG
CTCGCGTATCGGTGATTCATTCTGCTAACCAGTAAGGCAACCCCGCCAGCCTAGCCGGGTCCTCAACGAC
AGGAGCACGATCATGCGCACCCGTGGCCAGGACCCAACGCTGCCCGAGATCTCGATCCCGCGAAATTAAT
ACGACTCACTATAGGGAGACCACAACGGTTTCCCTCTAGAAATAATTTTGTTTAACTTTAAGAAGGAGAT
ATACATATGCCAAAATCAGTAGTTAATCCCGAATTTCTTCCCACTCTTGAGAAAATGCCATCTTTTGATG
GTCTTTCATCGCTCTCACTTCCAGAAGTGCGAGAGGTTTTTCTAACATCTGTGCGCCTTATTGAAGGGCG
GCCTCTGCCAGATGTTGTAACGCGGGAAGAATACGTGCCGGGGTTGAATAATGCCCCAGATGTACGCGTG
ATTGTTTATACGCCACGTAATGTACAGCCCAATGCACCGGCCATGGTTTATATTCATGGTGGTGGCCTTG
TTTCTGGTCATCCTGAAGTGGATGATCCCAAATGCCAGAAACTGGCCAGTGATCTGGGCTTTCAGGTTTT
CTCCGTAGATTACCGCCTGGCACCAGAAGTGAAATATCCCGGTGCAATTGAAGATTGTTATGCCGTGCTG
AAATGGGTGCATGACAATGCTAGCAAGCTTGGCATCTCGCGTGATAAGGTTGCGGTTGCGGGTGAAAGTG
CAGGCGGTGGTTTAAGTGCAGCGCTAAGCCTGATGGCGCGTGACAAAAAAGAATACAAGCTGGCTTTTCA
GTTGCTCATTTACCCCATGCTGGATGACCGCACTGCAATAAATAGTGATCCGGGCGCCAATTTTGGTGAA
TTTGTCTGGACACGGTCGGCCAACAAATATGCATGGCAGGCGTATCTGGGGGATAAAGCAGGTGGGCCGC
AAACACCACCTTATGCCGCTGCGGGCCGCGCAACTGATCTGGCAGGTCTGCCCCCTACTTTTATTGGTGT
GGGATCAATGGATCTTTTCTTGAAGGAAGATCTGGATTACGCAACTCGTCTGATGGCTGCGGCTGTGCCA
ACAGAAGTTATGGTAGTGCCCGGCGCGTATCATGTTTTTGACATGTATGTGCCAGATGCTGAACTTTCTC
GCAGGTTTATGGATGCCTACTGCGCAGCCCTTAAACGTACACTAAATCTGTAAGAATTCGAGCTCCGTCG
ACAAGCTTGCGGCCGCACTCGAGCACCACCACCACCACCACTGAGATCCGGCTGCTAACAAAGCCCGAAA
GGAAGCTGAGTTGGCTGCTGCCACCGCTGAGCAATAACTAGCATAACCCCTTGGGGCCTCTAAACGGGTC
TTGAGGGGTTTTTTGCTGAAAGGAGGAACTATATCCGGAT
