>Addgene plasmid #72412 | pJK378 | addgene partial sequence | sequence record 138441 | T7 5'-TAATACGACTCACTATAGGG-3'
TTTTGTTTAACTTTAAGAAGGAGATATACATATGCCAAAATCAGTAGTTAATCCCGAATTTCTTCCCACT
CTTGAGAAAATGCCATCTTTTGATGGTCTTTCATCGCTCTCACTTCCAGAAGTGCGAGAGGTTTTTCTAA
CATCTGTGCGCCTTATTGAAGGGCGGCCTCTGCCAGATGTTGTAACGCGGGAAGAATACGTGCCGGGGTT
GAATAATGCCCCAGATGTACGCGTGATTGTTTATACGCCACGTAATGTACAGCCCAATGCACCGGCCATG
GTTTATATTCATGGTGGTGGCCTTGTTTCTGGTCATCCTGAAGTGGATGATCCCAAATGCCAGAAACTGG
CCAGTGATCTGGGCTTTCAGGTTTTCTCCGTAGATTACCGCCTGGCACCAGAAGTGAAATATCCCGGTGC
AATTGAAGATTGTTATGCCGTGCTGAAATGGGTGCATGACAATGCTAGCAAGCTTGGCATCTCGCGTGAT
AAGGTTGCGGTTGCGGGTGAAAGTGCAGGCGGTGGTTTAAGTGCAGCGCTAAGCCTGATGGCGCGTGACA
AAAAAGAATACAAGCTGGCTTTTCAGTTGCTCATTTACCCCATGCTGGATGACCGCACTGCAATAAATAG
TGATCCGGGCGCCAATTTTGGTGAATTTGTCTGGACACGGTCGGCCAACAAATATGCATGGCAGGCGTAT
CTGGGGGATAAAGCAGGTGGGCCGCAAACACCACCTTATGCCGCTGCGGGCCGCGCAACTGATCTGGCAG
GTCTGCCCCCTACTTTTATTGGTGTGGGATCAATGGATCTTTTCTTGAAGGAAGATCTGGATTACGCAAC
TCGTCTGATGGCTGCGGCTGTGCCAACAGAAGTTATGGTAGTGCCCGGCGCGTATCATGTTTTTGACATG
TATGTGCCAGATGCTGAACTTTCTCGCAGGTTTATGGATGCCTACTGCGCAGCCCTTAAACGTACACTAA
ATCTGTAAGAATTCGAGCTCCGTCGACAAGCTTGCGGCCGCACTCGAGCACCACCACCACCACCACTGAG
ATCCGGCTGCT
