>Addgene plasmid #72412 | pJK378 | addgene partial sequence | sequence record 138442 | T7term 5'-GCTAGTTATTGCTCAGCGG-3'
TTCGGGCTTTGTTAGCAGCCGGATCTCAGTGGTGGTGGTGGTGGTGCTCGAGTGCGGCCGCAAGCTTGTC
GACGGAGCTCGAATTCTTACAGATTTAGTGTACGTTTAAGGGCTGCGCAGTAGGCATCCATAAACCTGCG
AGAAAGTTCAGCATCTGGCACATACATGTCAAAAACATGATACGCGCCGGGCACTACCATAACTTCTGTT
GGCACAGCCGCAGCCATCAGACGAGTTGCGTAATCCAGATCTTCCTTCAAGAAAAGATCCATTGATCCCA
CACCAATAAAAGTAGGGGGCAGACCTGCCAGATCAGTTGCGCGGCCCGCAGCGGCATAAGGTGGTGTTTG
CGGCCCACCTGCTTTATCCCCCAGATACGCCTGCCATGCATATTTGTTGGCCGACCGTGTCCAGACAAAT
TCACCAAAATTGGCGCCCGGATCACTATTTATTGCAGTGCGGTCATCCAGCATGGGGTAAATGAGCAACT
GAAAAGCCAGCTTGTATTCTTTTTTGTCACGCGCCATCAGGCTTAGCGCTGCACTTAAACCACCGCCTGC
ACTTTCACCCGCAACCGCAACCTTATCACGCGAGATGCCAAGCTTGCTAGCATTGTCATGCACCCATTTC
AGCACGGCATAACAATCTTCAATTGCACCGGGATATTTCACTTCTGGTGCCAGGCGGTAATCTACGGAGA
AAACCTGAAAGCCCAGATCACTGGCCAGTTTCTGGCATTTGGGATCATCCACTTCAGGATGACCAGAAAC
AAGGCCACCACCATGAATATAAACCATGGCCGGTGCATTGGGCTGTACATTACGTGGCGTATAAACAATC
ACGCGTACATCTGGGGCATTATTCAACCCCGGCACGTATTCTTCCCGCGTTACAACATCTGGCAGAGGCC
GCCCTTCAATAAGGCGCACAGATGTTAGAAAAACCTCTCGCACTTCTGGAAGTGAGAGCGATGAAAGACC
ATCAAAAGATGGCATTTTCTCAAGAGTGGGAAGAAATTCGGGATTAACTACTGATTTTGGCATATGTATA
TCTCCTTCTTAAAGTT
